Addgene plasmid #54931: mApple-MyosinIIB-N-18
Purpose: Localization: Cytoskeleton, Excitation: 568, Emission: 592
Depositing lab: Michael Davidson. Depositing organization: Florida State University, Tallahassee.
Backbone
  Vector backbone: mApple-N1
  Backbone size w/o insert (bp): 4750
  Vector type: Mammalian Expression
  Selectable markers: Neomycin (select with G418)
Growth in bacteria
  Bacterial resistance: Kanamycin, 50 μg/mL
  Growth temperature: 37°C
  Growth strain: DH5alpha
  Copy number: High Copy
Gene/Insert
  Gene/Insert name: MyosinIIB (alt name: NM_005964.1)
  Species: H. sapiens (human)
  Entrez Gene: MYH10 (a.k.a. NMMHC-IIB, NMMHCB)
  Promoter: CMV
  Tag / fusion protein: mApple (C terminal on backbone)
  Cloning method: Unknown
  Sequencing primers: 5′ CMV-F; 3′ SV40pA-R
Terms and licenses: Academic/Nonprofit Terms; Industry Terms: Not Available to Industry
Depositor comments: . Excitation = 568; Emission = 592
How to cite: mApple-MyosinIIB-N-18 was a gift from Michael Davidson (Addgene plasmid # 54931 ; http://n2t.net/addgene:54931 ; RRID:Addgene_54931)
