[The description below was written by a language model from this plasmid's Addgene catalogue record.]
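Description:
mApple-MyosinIIB-N-18 is a mammalian expression plasmid built on the mApple-N1 backbone (about 4.75 kb without the insert), a vector in which a gene of interest is placed upstream of the fluorescent protein coding sequence. It carries the human non-muscle myosin heavy chain IIB gene (MYH10, also called NMMHC-IIB) under control of the CMV promoter, a strong constitutive promoter for mammalian cells. The myosin coding sequence is fused in frame to mApple, so the red fluorescent protein sits at the C terminus of the heavy chain. The "N-18" in the name probably refers to the N1-type arrangement and to the length of the linker between the two proteins, but the record does not explain this. The listed SV40pA sequencing primer implies an SV40 polyadenylation signal downstream of the fusion.

The plasmid is maintained at high copy number in E. coli under kanamycin selection, and it offers neomycin resistance for G418 selection of stably transfected mammalian cells. No feature table accompanies the record, so the origin of replication and the promoters driving the resistance marker are not stated, and the cloning method is recorded as unknown.

The stated purpose is cytoskeletal localization. Expression of the fusion labels myosin IIB, an actin-associated motor protein, so that its distribution can be followed by fluorescence microscopy in transfected cells. The mApple tag has an excitation peak of 568 nm and an emission peak of 592 nm, which places it in the orange-red range and allows it to be combined with green or blue markers in multicolour imaging.
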