>Addgene plasmid #54931 | mApple-MyosinIIB-N-18 | depositor partial sequence | sequence record 85319 | insert sequence
GCTAGCGCTACCGGACTCAGATCTCGAGCTCAAGCTTCGAATTCTGCAGTCGACGGTACCGCCACCATGG
CGCAGAGAACTGGACTCGAGGATCCAGAGAGGTATCTCTTTGTGGACAGGGCTGTCATCTACAACCCTGC
CACTCAAGCTGATTGGACAGCTAAAAAGCTAGTGTGGATTCCATCAGAACGCCATGGTTTTGAGGCAGCT
AGTATCAAAGAAGAACGGGGAGATGAAGTTATGGTGGAGTTGGCAGAGAATGGAAAGAAAGCAATGGTCA
ACAAAGATGATATTCAGAAGATGAACCCACCTAAGTTTTCCAAGGTGGAGGATATGGCAGAATTGACATG
CTTGAATGAAGCTTCCGTTTTACATAATCTGAAGGATCGCTACTATTCAGGACTAATCTATACTTATTCT
GGACTCTTCTGTGTAGTTATAAACCCTTACAAGAATCTTCCAATTTACTCTGAGAATATTATTGAAATGT
ACAGAGGGAAGAAGCGTCATGAGATGCCTCCACACATCTATGCTATATCTGAATCTGCTTACAGATGCAT
GCTTCAAGATCGTGAGGACCAGTCAATTCTTTGCACGGGTGAGTCAGGTGCTGGGAAGACAGAAAATACA
AAGAAAGTTATTCAGTACCTTGCCCATGTTGCTTCTTCACATAAAGGAAGAAAGGACCATAATATTCCTG
GGGAACTTGAACGGCAGCTTTTGCAAGCAAATCCAATTCTGGAATCATTTGGAAATGCGAAGACTGTGAA
AAATGATAACTCATCTCGTTTTGGCAAATTTATTCGGATCAACTTTGATGTAACTGGCTATATCGTTGGG
GCCAACATTGAAACATACCTTCTGGAAAAGTCTCGTGCTGTTCGTCAAGCAAAAGATGAACGTACTTTTC
ATATCTTTTACCAGTTGTTATCTGGAGCAGGAGAACACCTAAAGTCTGATTTGCTTCTTGAAGGATTTAA
TAACTACAGGTTTCTCTCCAATGGCTATATTCCTATTCCGGGACAGCAAGACAAAGATAATTTCCAGGAG
ACCATGGAAGCAATGCACATAATGGGCTTCTCCCATGAAGAGATTCTGTCAATGCTTAAAGTAGTATCTT
CAGTGCTACAGTTTGGAAATATTTCTTTCAAAAAGGAGAGAAATACTGATCAAGCTTCCATGCCAGAAAA
TACAGTTGCGCAGAAGCTCTGCCATCTTCTTGGGATGAATGTGATGGAGTTTACTCGGGCCATCCTGACT
CCCCGGATCAAGGTCGGCCGAGACTATGTGCAAAAAGCCCAGACCAAAGAACAGGCAGATTTTGCAGTAG
AAGCATTGGCAAAAGCTACCTATGAGCGGCTCTTTCGCTGGCTCGTTCATCGCATCAATAAAGCTCTGGA
TAGGACCAAACGTCAGGGAGCATCTTTCATTGGAATCCTGGATATTGCTGGATTTGAAATTTTTGAGCTG
AACTCCTTTGAACAACTTTGCATCAACTACACCAATGAGAAGCTGCAGCAGCTGTTCAACCACACCATGT
TTATCCTAGAACAAGAGGAATACCAGCGCGAAGGCATCGAGTGGAACTTCATCGATTTCGGGCTGGATCT
GCAGCCATGCATCGACCTAATAGAGAGACCTGCGAACCCTCCTGGTGTACTGGCCCTTTTGGATGAAGAA
TGCTGGTTCCCTAAAGCCACAGATAAAACCTTTGTTGAAAAACTGGTTCAAGAGCAAGGTTCCCACTCCA
AGTTTCAGAAACCTCGACAATTAAAAGACAAAGCTGATTTTTGCATTATACATTATGCAGGGAAGGTGGA
CTATAAGGCAGATGAGTGGCTGATGAAGAATATGGACCCCCTGAATGACAACGTGGCCACCCTTTTGCAC
CAGTCATCAGACAGATTTGTGGCAGAGCTTTGGAAAGATGTGGACCGTATCGTGGGTCTGGATCAAGTCA
CTGGTATGACTGAGACAGCTTTTGGCTCCGCATATAAAACCAAGAAGGGCATGTTTCGTACCGTTGGGCA
ACTCTACAAAGAATCTCTCACCAAGCTGATGGCAACTCTCCGAAACACCAACCCTAACTTTGTTCGTTGT
ATCATTCCAAATCACGAGAAGAGGGCTGGAAAATTGGATCCACACCTAGTCCTAGATCAGCTTCGCTGTA
ATGGTGTCCTGGAAGGGATCCGAATCTGTCGCCAGGGCTTCCCTAACCGAATAGTTTTCCAGGAATTCAG
ACAGAGATATGAGATCCTAACTCCAAATGCTATTCCTAAAGGTTTTATGGATGGTAAACAGGCCTGTGAA
CGAATGATCCGGGCTTTAGAATTGGACCCAAACTTGTACAGAATTGGACAGAGCAAGATATTTTTCAGAG
CTGGAGTTCTGGCACACTTAGAGGAAGAAAGAGATTTAAAAATCACCGATATCATTATCTTCTTCCAGGC
CGTTTGCAGAGGTTACCTGGCCAGAAAGGCCTTTGCCAAGAAGCAGCAGCAACTAAGTGCCTTAAAGGTC
TTGCAGCGGAACTGTGCCGCGTACCTGAAATTACGGCACTGGCAGTGGTGGCGAGTCTTCACAAAGGTGA
AGCCGCTTCTACAAGTGACTCGCCAGGAGGAAGAACTTCAGGCCAAAGATGAAGAGCTGTTGAAGGTGAA
GGAGAAGCAGACAAAGGTGGAAGGAGAGCTGGAGGAGATGGAGCGGAAGCACCAGCAGCTTTTAGAAGAG
AAGAATATCCTTGCAGAACAACTACAAGCAGAGACTGAGCTCTTTGCTGAAGCAGAAGAGATGAGGGCAA
GACTTGCTGCTAAAAAGCAGGAATTAGAAGAGATTCTACATGACTTGGAGTCTAGGGTTGAAGAAGAAGA
AGAAAGAAACCAAATCCTCCAAAATGAAAAGAAAAAAATGCAAGCACATATTCAGGACCTGGAAGAACAG
CTAGACGAGGAGGAAGGGGCTCGGCAAAAGCTGCAGCTGGAAAAGGTGACAGCAGAGGCCAAGATCAAGA
AGATGGAAGAGGAGATTCTGCTTCTCGAGGACCAAAATTCCAAGTTCATCAAAGAAAAGAAACTCATGGA
AGATCGCATTGCTGAGTGTTCCTCTCAGCTGGCTGAAGAGGAAGAAAAGGCGAAAAACTTGGCCAAAATC
AGGAATAAGCAAGAAGTGATGATCTCAGATCTAGAAGAACGCTTAAAGAAGGAAGAAAAGACTCGTCAGG
AACTGGAAAAGGCCAAAAGAAAACTCGACGGGGAGACGACCGACCTGCAGGACCAGATCGCAGAGCTGCA
GGCGCAGATTGATGAGCTCAAGCTGCAGCTGGCCAAGAAGGAGGAGGAGCTGCAGGGCGCACTGGCCAGA
GGTGATGATGAAACACTCCATAAGAACAATGCCCTTAAAGTTGTGCGAGAGCTACAAGCCCAAATTGCTG
AACTTCAGGAAGACTTTGAATCCGAGAAGGCTTCACGGAACAAGGCCGAAAAGCAGAAAAGGGACTTGAG
TGAGGAACTGGAAGCTCTGAAAACAGAGCTGGAGGACACGCTGGACACCACGGCAGCCCAGCAGGAACTA
CGTACAAAACGTGAACAAGAAGTGGCAGAGCTGAAGAAAGCTCTTGAGGAGGAAACTAAGAACCATGAAG
CTCAAATCCAGGACATGAGACAAAGACACGCAACAGCCCTGGAGGAGCTCTCAGAGCAGCTGGAACAGGC
CAAGCGGTTCAAAGCAAATCTAGAGAAGAACAAGCAGGGCCTGGAGACAGATAACAAGGAGCTGGCGTGT
GAGGTGAAGGTCCTGCAGCAGGTCAAGGCTGAGTCTGAGCACAAGAGGAAGAAGCTCGACGCGCAGGTCC
AGGAGCTCCATGCCAAGGTCTCTGAAGGCGACAGGCTCAGGGTGGAGCTGGCGGAGAAAGCAAGTAAGCT
GCAGAATGAGCTAGATAATGTCTCCACCCTTCTGGAAGAAGCAGAGAAGAAGGGTATTAAATTTGCTAAG
GATGCAGCTAGTCTTGAGTCTCAACTACAGGATACACAGGAGCTTCTTCAGGAGGAGACACGCCAGAAAC
TAAACCTGAGCAGTCGGATCCGGCAGCTGGAAGAGGAGAAGAACAGTCTTCAGGAGCAGCAGGAGGAGGA
GGAGGAGGCCAGGAAGAACCTGGAGAAGCAAGTGCTGGCCCTGCAGTCCCAGTTGGCTGATACCAAGAAG
AAAGTAGATGACGACCTGGGAACAATTGAAAGTCTGGAAGAAGCCAAGAAGAAGCTTCTGAAGGACGCGG
AGGCCCTGAGCCAGCGCCTGGAGGAGAAGGCACTGGCGTATGACAAACTGGAGAAGACCAAGAACCGCCT
GCAGCAGGAGCTGGACGACCTCACGGTGGACCTGGACCACCAGCGCCAGGTCGCCTCCAACTTGGAGAAG
AAGCAGAAGAAGTTTGACCAGCTGTTAGCAGAAGAGAAGAGCATCTCTGCTCGCTATGCCGAAGAGCGGG
ACCGGGCCGAAGCCGAGGCCAGAGAGAAAGAAACCAAAGCCCTGTCACTGGCCCGGGCCCTCGAGGAAGC
CCTGGAGGCCAAGGAGGAGTTTGAGAGGCAGAACAAGCAGCTCCGAGCAGACATGGAAGACCTCATGAGC
TCCAAAGATGATGTGGGAAAAAACGTTCACGAACTTGAAAAATCCAAACGGGCCCTAGAGCAGCAGGTGG
AGGAAATGAGGACCCAGCTGGAGGAGCTGGAAGACGAACTCCAGGCCACGGAAGATGCCAAGCTTCGTCT
GGAGGTCAACATGCAGGCCATGAAGGCGCAGTTCGAGAGAGACCTGCAAACCAGGGATGAGCAGAATGAA
GAGAAGAAGCGGCTGCTGATCAAACAGGTGCGGGAGCTCGAGGCGGAGCTGGAGGATGAGAGGAAACAGC
GGGCGCTTGCTGTAGCTTCAAAGAAAAAGATGGAGATAGACCTGAAGGACCTCGAAGCCCAAATCGAGGC
TGCGAACAAAGCTCGGGATGAGGTGATTAAGCAGCTCCGCAAGCTCCAGGCTCAGATGAAGGATTACCAA
CGTGAATTAGAAGAAGCTCGTGCATCCAGAGATGAGATTTTTGCTCAATCCAAAGAGAGTGAAAAGAAAT
TGAAGAGTCTGGAAGCAGAAATCCTTCAATTGCAGGAGGAACTTGCCTCATCTGAGCGAGCCCGCCGACA
CGCCGAGCAGGAGAGAGATGAGCTGGCGGACGAGATCACCAACAGCGCCTCTGGCAAGTCCGCGCTGCTG
GATGAGAAGCGGCGTCTGGAAGCTCGGATCGCACAGCTGGAGGAGGAGCTGGAAGAGGAGCAGAGCAACA
TGGAGCTGCTCAACGACCGCTTCCGCAAGACCACTCTACAGGTGGACACACTGAACGCCGAGCTAGCAGC
CGAGCGCAGCGCCGCCCAGAAGAGTGACAATGCACGCCAGCAACTGGAGCGGCAGAACAAGGAGCTGAAG
GCCAAGCTGCAGGAACTCGAGGGTGCTGTCAAGTCTAAGTTCAAGGCCACCATCTCAGCCCTGGAGGCCA
AGATTGGGCAGCTGGAGGAGCAGCTTGAGCAGGAAGCCAAGGAACGAGCAGCCGCCAACAAATTAGTCCG
TCGCACTGAGAAGAAGCTGAAAGAAATCTTCATGCAGGTTGAGGATGAGCGTCGACACGCGGACCAGTAT
AAAGAGCAGATGGAGAAGGCCAACGCTCGGATGAAGCAGCTTAAACGCCAGCTGGAGGAAGCAGAAGAAG
AAGCGACGCGTGCCAACGCATCTCGGCGTAAACTCCAGCGGGAACTGGATGATGCCACCGAGGCCAACGA
GGGCCTGAGCCGCGAGGTCAGCACCCTGAAGAACCGGCTGAGGCGGGGTGGCCCCATCAGCTTCTCTTCC
AGCCGATCTGGCCGGCGCCAGCTGCACCTTGAAGGAGCTTCCCTGGAGCTCTCCGACGATGACACAGAAA
GTAAGACCAGTGATGTCAACGAGACGCAGCCACCCCAGTCAGAGGGCAGCGGTGGAGGCAGCGCATCCGG
CGGAAGCGGAAGCGGACCGGTCGCCACCATGGTGAGCAAGGGCGAGGAGAATAACATGGCCATCATCAAG
GAGTTCATGCGCTTCAAGGTGCACATGGAGGGCTCCGTGAACGGCCACGAGTTCGAGATCGAGGGCGAGG
GCGAGGGCCGCCCCTACGAGGCCTTTCAGACCGCTAAGCTGAAGGTGACCAAGGGTGGCCCCCTGCCCTT
CGCCTGGGACATCCTGTCCCCTCAGTTCATGTACGGCTCCAAGGTCTACATTAAGCACCCAGCCGACATC
CCCGACTACTTCAAGCTGTCCTTCCCCGAGGGCTTCAGGTGGGAGCGCGTGATGAACTTCGAGGACGGCG
GCATTATTCACGTTAACCAGGACTCCTCCCTGCAGGACGGCGTGTTCATCTACAAGGTGAAGCTGCGCGG
CACCAACTTCCCCTCCGACGGCCCCGTAATGCAGAAGAAGACCATGGGCTGGGAGGCCTCCGAGGAGCGG
ATGTACCCCGAGGACGGCGCCCTGAAGAGCGAGATCAAGAAGAGGCTGAAGCTGAAGGACGGCGGCCACT
ACGCCGCCGAGGTCAAGACCACCTACAAGGCCAAGAAGCCCGTGCAGCTGCCCGGCGCCTACATCGTCGA
CATCAAGTTGGACATCGTGTCCCACAACGAGGACTACACCATCGTGGAACAGTACGAACGCGCCGAGGGC
CGCCACTCCACCGGCGGCATGGACGAGCTGTACAAGTAAGCGGCCGCGACTCTAGATCATAATCAGCC
