>Addgene plasmid #54931 | mApple-MyosinIIB-N-18 | addgene partial sequence | sequence record 96091 | C-ter-GFP 5'-CTCCTCGCCCTTGCTCAC-3'
GCGCTGCCTCCACCGCTGCCCTCTGACTGGGGTGGCTGCGTCTCGTTGACATCACTGGTCTTACTTTCTG
TGTCATCGTCGGAGAGCTCCAGGGAAGCTCCTTCAAGGTGCAGCTGGCGCCGGCCAGATCGGCTGGAAGA
GAAGCTGATGGGGCCACCCCGCCTCAGCCGGTTCTTCAGGGTGCTGACCTCGCGGCTCAGGCCCTCGTTG
GCCTCGGTGGCATCATCCAGTTCCCGCTGGAGTTTACGCCGAGATGCGTTGGCACGCGTCGCTTCTTCTT
CTGCTTCCTCCAGCTGGCGTTTAAGCTGCTTCATCCGAGCGTTGGCCTTCTCCATCTGCTCTTTATACTG
GTCCGCGTGTCGACGCTCATCCTCAACCTGCATGAAGATTTCTTTCAGCTTCTTCTCAGTGCGACGGACT
AATTTGTTGGCGGCTGCTCGTTCCTTGGCTTCCTGCTCAAGCTGCTCCTCCAGCTGCCCAATCTTGGCCT
CCAGGGCTGAGATGGTGGCCTTGAACTTAGACTTGACAGCACCCTCGAGTTCCTGCAGCTTGGCCTTCAG
CTCCTTGTTCTGCCGCTCCAGTTGCTGGCGTGCATTGTCACTCTTCTGGGCGGCGCTGCGCTCGGCTGCT
AGCTCGGCGTTCAGTGTGTCCACCTGTAGAGTGGTCTTGCGGAAGCGGTCGTTGAGCAGCTCCATGTTGC
TCTGCTCCTCTTCCAGCTCCTCCTCCAGCTGTGCGATCCGAGCTTCCAGACGCCGCTTCTCATCCAGCAG
CGCGGACTTGCCAGA
